Addgene plasmid #109094: NK624
Purpose: Reporter gene expression in S. rosetta
Depositing lab: Nicole King. Depositing organization: University of California, Berkeley. Publication: Transfection of choanoflagellates illuminates their cell biology and the ancestry of animal septins. Booth DS, Szmidt-Middleton H, King N. Mol Biol Cell. 2018 Dec 1;29(25):3026-3038. doi: 10.1091/mbc.E18-08-0514. Epub 2018 Oct 3. PubMed 30281390.
Backbone
  Vector backbone: pDSB_0064
  Vector type: Choanoflagellate Expression
Growth in bacteria
  Bacterial resistance: Ampicillin, 100 μg/mL
  Growth temperature: 37°C
  Growth strain: DH5alpha
  Copy number: High Copy
Gene/Insert
  Gene/Insert name: HDEL peptide (alt name: pActAvrII_SigSeq-mCherry-HDEL)
  Species: Synthetic
  Cloning method: Gibson Cloning
Terms and licenses: Academic/Nonprofit Terms; Industry Terms: Not Available to Industry
Depositor comments: pDSB_0071 . Please visit https://www.biorxiv.org/content/early/2018/06/09/343111 for bioRxiv preprint.
How to cite: NK624 was a gift from Nicole King (Addgene plasmid # 109094 ; http://n2t.net/addgene:109094 ; RRID:Addgene_109094)
