[The description below was written by a language model from this plasmid's Addgene catalogue record and pLannotate feature annotations shown in this document.]
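Description:
NK624 (also recorded by the depositor as pDSB_0071) is a 4,362 nt choanoflagellate expression plasmid built by Gibson cloning on the pDSB_0064 backbone and intended for reporter gene expression in Salpingoeca rosetta. Its bacterial portion is pUC-like: a high-copy ColE1/pMB1-type origin, an ampicillin resistance gene (β-lactamase) with its own promoter for selection in E. coli, and remnants of the lac region (lac promoter, operator, CAP binding site, and fragments of lacZα, lacI and the pUC18/19 multiple cloning site), along with short bom and rop fragments. These lac elements appear to be leftover cloning-vector scaffold flanking the inserted cassette rather than functional parts of the reporter. No selectable marker for the choanoflagellate host is annotated.

The payload, described by its alternative name pActAvrII_SigSeq-mCherry-HDEL, is a synthetic fusion in which the monomeric red fluorescent protein mCherry is preceded by a signal sequence and followed by an HDEL peptide. A signal sequence directs a protein into the secretory pathway, and a C-terminal HDEL motif is a standard endoplasmic reticulum retention/retrieval signal, so the design is consistent with a fluorescent marker of the ER lumen, although the record itself states only "reporter gene expression." The name suggests an actin-derived promoter ("pAct") drives expression, but the automated feature table annotates only the mCherry coding region. The roughly 800 nt between mCherry and the lac operator and the stretch downstream of mCherry are unannotated, so the promoter, signal sequence, HDEL tag and any 3′ regulatory region are not independently confirmed there. The construct belongs to a set developed alongside a transfection method for choanoflagellates used to study their cell biology.
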