Features (pLannotate 1.2.2; 12 found; start..end, strand, type, name):
     81..180     +  misc_feature   bom (fragment): basis of mobility region from pBR322
    186..343     -  CDS            lacZα (fragment): LacZα fragment of β-galactosidase; lacZ fragment
    340..372     +  misc_feature   MCS (fragment): pUC18/19 multiple cloning site
    610..1317    -  CDS            mCherry: mCherry is a basic (constitutively fluorescent) red fluorescent protein published in 2004, derived from Discosoma sp.. It is reported to be a very rapidly-maturing monomer with low acid sensitivity.
   2109..2125    -  protein_bind   lac operator: The lac repressor binds to the lac operator to inhibit transcription in E. coli. This inhibition can be relieved by adding lactose or isopropyl-β-D-thiogalactopyranoside (IPTG). lac repressor encoded by lacI
   2133..2163    -  promoter       lac promoter: promoter for the E. coli lac operon
   2178..2199    -  protein_bind   CAP binding site: CAP binding activates transcription in the presence of cAMP. E. coli catabolite activator protein
   2212..2304    -  CDS            lacI (fragment): lac repressor; lacI; The lac repressor binds to the lac operator to inhibit transcription in E. coli. This inhibition can be relieved by adding lactose or isopropyl-β-D-thiogalactopyranoside (IPTG).
   2487..3075    -  rep_origin     ori: high-copy-number ColE1/pMB1/pBR322/pUC origin of replication
   3246..4106    -  CDS            AmpR: β-lactamase; bla; confers resistance to ampicillin, carbenicillin, and related antibiotics
   4107..4211    -  promoter       AmpR promoter: bla
   4306..4341    +  CDS            rop (fragment): Rop protein, which maintains plasmids at low copy number; rop
>Addgene plasmid #109094 | NK624 | addgene full sequence | sequence record 297995 | Addgene NGS Result
GTCACAGCTTGTCTGTAAGCGGATGCCGGGAGCAGACAAGCCCGTCAGGGCGCGTCAGCGGGTGTTGGCG
GGTGTCGGGGCTGGCTTAACTATGCGGCATCAGAGCAGATTGTACTGAGAGTGCACCATATGCGGTGTGA
AATACCGCACAGATGCGTAAGGAGAAAATACCGCATCAGGCGCCATTCGCCATTCAGGCTGCGCAACTGT
TGGGAAGGGCGATCGGTGCGGGCCTCTTCGCTATTACGCCAGCTGGCGAAAGGGGGATGTGCTGCAAGGC
GATTAAGTTGGGTAACGCCAGGGTTTTCCCAGTCACGACGTTGTAAAACGACGGCCAGTGAATTCGAGCT
CGGTACCCGGGGATCCTCTAGACGGGCACCGCTCATTGATCGTCACAGTTATACATTGGGGGGAAGGATA
GTTACACTGGCATAGTGGGTTTATTGCGGGGCCCAAGGGCTCGGCATGACGTGCACAAGAAGCAGAATCA
ACTCACAACAAGCGCACGTGGCACGCGTCGACACGAGGACAACAGCAAAAGAGGCAACAAGGTGGCAATG
ACCAACGAGGCGCTTAGAGCTCGTCGTGGCTACCGCCGGAGCCACCAGACTTGTAAAGCTCGTCCATACC
GCCCGTGCTGTGGCGGCCCTCGGCACGCTCGTACTGCTCGACGATGGTGTAGTCCTCGTTGTGGGAGGTG
ATGTCGAGCTTGATGTTGACGTTGTAGGCGCCGGGGAGCTGGACGGGCTTCTTGGCCTTGTAGGTGGTCT
TGACCTCGGCGTCGTAGTGGCCGCCGTCCTTGAGCTTGAGGCGCTGCTTGATCTCGCCCTTGAGGGCGCC
GTCCTCGGGGTACATGCGCTCGGAGGAAGCCTCCCAACCCATCGTCTTCTTCTGCATGACGGGGCCGTCG
GAGGGGAAGTTGGTGCCGCGCAGCTTGACCTTGTAGATGAACTCGCCGTCCTGAAGAGAGGAGTCCTGGG
TGACGGTGACGACGCCGCCGTCCTCGAAGTTCATGACGCGCTCCCACTTGAAGCCCTCGGGGAAGGAGAG
CTTGAGGTAGTCGGGGATGTCGGCGGGGTGCTTGACGTAAGCCTTGGAGCCGTACATGAACTGGGGGGAG
AGGATGTCCCAGGCGAAGGGGAGGGGGCCGCCCTTCGTCACCTTGAGCTTGGCGGTCTGGGTGCCCTCGT
AGGGGCGGCCCTCGCCCTCGCCCTCGATCTCGAACTCGTGGCCGTTGACGGAGCCCTCCATGTGGACCTT
GAAGCGCATGAACTCCTTGATGATAGCCATGTTGTCCTCCTCGCCCTTGGAGACCATGGAGCCACCGCTA
CCGCCTGCAACATCAACGGGCGCAGCTGTGGCCACGCAGGCTGCCATCACGATGGCGGCGGTGGTCAACA
CCAGCAGCATGGCTGGTTGTTTTGTGGTTGTGGTCTGGGAAAAGGGGGAGAAAAGAGACACGGACTGATC
GCAAGAGAGAACAACAGGAAAATGCCAAACGTAGAGCTGCGACAACAAGGTGTTGTTGTTGTTGTTGTTG
TTGTTGTGTTGTGCAGCTGCTTCTTGGTTGTTTTTGGCTTTTGCACGTTCAGTGACGCATTGCACCGCCC
CCTTGTCTCACATCAGTTCGCTGCGTTTGCTCTTCTTTGGTTTTTGTTTGGCGTTTGCTTTGGCGCTCTC
GCCGCTTTTTCGCCTAGGCGTGACACGTCACAGTTGGACTGATTGGGTGGTGCGTGGTGGATAGCATGCA
GCGACACAAAGCGCACAGCACACGTGTGCCAATGCGCTCAATTCGTTTCGTCAGGTTTCCTGTTTAGGAA
AGCCGCACGTCGAGGTGAGGCGAGGATGGCGTGTGGCAAAGGCCGTTTTGCCATTTTGCTTTGCCAACAG
CGCATCTCGCCTGGAAACACCACAAAAAGTATGGCCGATAACGGGAAGTCCGGCAGCAGCAGCGCCAAGC
GCAAGCACGCTGATCGCGATGCTGGCAGCGGACGAGGACAAGGTGGTGGGGAACGAGGACAAGGTGGCAA
CCGAGGTGGCAGACGAGGTGCAGGGCAGTTTGTTACAAGCTTGGCGTAATCATGGTCATAGCTGTTTCCT
GTGTGAAATTGTTATCCGCTCACAATTCCACACAACATACGAGCCGGAAGCATAAAGTGTAAAGCCTGGG
GTGCCTAATGAGTGAGCTAACTCACATTAATTGCGTTGCGCTCACTGCCCGCTTTCCAGTCGGGAAACCT
GTCGTGCCAGCTGCATTAATGAATCGGCCAACGCGCGGGGAGAGGCGGTTTGCGTATTGGGCGCTCTTCC
GCTTCCTCGCTCACTGACTCGCTGCGCTCGGTCGTTCGGCTGCGGCGAGCGGTATCAGCTCACTCAAAGG
CGGTAATACGGTTATCCACAGAATCAGGGGATAACGCAGGAAAGAACATGTGAGCAAAAGGCCAGCAAAA
GGCCAGGAACCGTAAAAAGGCCGCGTTGCTGGCGTTTTTCCATAGGCTCCGCCCCCCTGACGAGCATCAC
AAAAATCGACGCTCAAGTCAGAGGTGGCGAAACCCGACAGGACTATAAAGATACCAGGCGTTTCCCCCTG
GAAGCTCCCTCGTGCGCTCTCCTGTTCCGACCCTGCCGCTTACCGGATACCTGTCCGCCTTTCTCCCTTC
GGGAAGCGTGGCGCTTTCTCATAGCTCACGCTGTAGGTATCTCAGTTCGGTGTAGGTCGTTCGCTCCAAG
CTGGGCTGTGTGCACGAACCCCCCGTTCAGCCCGACCGCTGCGCCTTATCCGGTAACTATCGTCTTGAGT
CCAACCCGGTAAGACACGACTTATCGCCACTGGCAGCAGCCACTGGTAACAGGATTAGCAGAGCGAGGTA
TGTAGGCGGTGCTACAGAGTTCTTGAAGTGGTGGCCTAACTACGGCTACACTAGAAGAACAGTATTTGGT
ATCTGCGCTCTGCTGAAGCCAGTTACCTTCGGAAAAAGAGTTGGTAGCTCTTGATCCGGCAAACAAACCA
CCGCTGGTAGCGGTGGTTTTTTTGTTTGCAAGCAGCAGATTACGCGCAGAAAAAAAGGATCTCAAGAAGA
TCCTTTGATCTTTTCTACGGGGTCTGACGCTCAGTGGAACGAAAACTCACGTTAAGGGATTTTGGTCATG
AGATTATCAAAAAGGATCTTCACCTAGATCCTTTTAAATTAAAAATGAAGTTTTAAATCAATCTAAAGTA
TATATGAGTAAACTTGGTCTGACAGTTACCAATGCTTAATCAGTGAGGCACCTATCTCAGCGATCTGTCT
ATTTCGTTCATCCATAGTTGCCTGACTCCCCGTCGTGTAGATAACTACGATACGGGAGGGCTTACCATCT
GGCCCCAGTGCTGCAATGATACCGCGAGACCCACGCTCACCGGCTCCAGATTTATCAGCAATAAACCAGC
CAGCCGGAAGGGCCGAGCGCAGAAGTGGTCCTGCAACTTTATCCGCCTCCATCCAGTCTATTAATTGTTG
CCGGGAAGCTAGAGTAAGTAGTTCGCCAGTTAATAGTTTGCGCAACGTTGTTGCCATTGCTACAGGCATC
GTGGTGTCACGCTCGTCGTTTGGTATGGCTTCATTCAGCTCCGGTTCCCAACGATCAAGGCGAGTTACAT
GATCCCCCATGTTGTGCAAAAAAGCGGTTAGCTCCTTCGGTCCTCCGATCGTTGTCAGAAGTAAGTTGGC
CGCAGTGTTATCACTCATGGTTATGGCAGCACTGCATAATTCTCTTACTGTCATGCCATCCGTAAGATGC
TTTTCTGTGACTGGTGAGTACTCAACCAAGTCATTCTGAGAATAGTGTATGCGGCGACCGAGTTGCTCTT
GCCCGGCGTCAATACGGGATAATACCGCGCCACATAGCAGAACTTTAAAAGTGCTCATCATTGGAAAACG
TTCTTCGGGGCGAAAACTCTCAAGGATCTTACCGCTGTTGAGATCCAGTTCGATGTAACCCACTCGTGCA
CCCAACTGATCTTCAGCATCTTTTACTTTCACCAGCGTTTCTGGGTGAGCAAAAACAGGAAGGCAAAATG
CCGCAAAAAAGGGAATAAGGGCGACACGGAAATGTTGAATACTCATACTCTTCCTTTTTCAATATTATTG
AAGCATTTATCAGGGTTATTGTCTCATGAGCGGATACATATTTGAATGTATTTAGAAAAATAAACAAATA
GGGGTTCCGCGCACATTTCCCCGAAAAGTGCCACCTGACGTCTAAGAAACCATTATTATCATGACATTAA
CCTATAAAAATAGGCGTATCACGAGGCCCTTTCGTCTCGCGCGTTTCGGTGATGACGGTGAAAACCTCTG
ACACATGCAGCTCCCGGAGACG
